Addgene plasmid #90707: HAUS8 D4.2 gRNA
Purpose: 3rd generation lentiviral gRNA plasmid targeting human HAUS8
Depositing lab: Iain Cheeseman. Depositing organization: Whitehead Institute for Biomedical Research. Publication: Large-Scale Analysis of CRISPR/Cas9 Cell-Cycle Knockouts Reveals the Diversity of p53-Dependent Responses to Cell-Cycle Defects. McKinley KL, Cheeseman IM. Dev Cell. 2017 Feb 27;40(4):405-420.e2. doi: 10.1016/j.devcel.2017.01.012. Epub 2017 Feb 16. PubMed 28216383.
Backbone
  Vector backbone: pLenti-sgRNA
  Backbone manufacturer: Eric Lander & David Sabatini labs (Addgene plasmid #71409)
  Backbone size w/o insert (bp): 9151
  Vector type: Lentiviral, CRISPR
  Selectable markers: Puromycin
Growth in bacteria
  Bacterial resistance: Ampicillin, 100 μg/mL
  Growth temperature: 37°C
  Growth strain: NEB Stable
  Copy number: Unknown
Gene/Insert
  Gene/Insert name: HAUS8 (Guide Designation D4.2) (alt name: pKMKO series)
  gRNA/shRNA sequence: CACCgTGGCACTGCTAGAATTTGTG
  Species: H. sapiens (human)
  Promoter: U6
  Cloning method: Restriction Enzyme; 5′ cloning site BsmBI (destroyed during cloning); 3′ cloning site BsmBI (destroyed during cloning)
  Sequencing primers: 5′ hU6-F (5'-GAGGGCCTATTTCCCATGATT-3'); 3′ EF1a-R (5'-CACGGCGACTACTGCACTTA-3')
Terms and licenses: Academic/Nonprofit Terms; Industry Terms: Not Available to Industry
Depositor comments: Please note that gRNA target sequence listed is not strictly the 20nt spacer sequence, but also contains the 5' BsmBI overhang. For more information about knockout human cell lines generated using this plasmid, please see http://cellcycleknockouts.wi.mit.edu/ .
How to cite: HAUS8 D4.2 gRNA was a gift from Iain Cheeseman (Addgene plasmid # 90707 ; http://n2t.net/addgene:90707 ; RRID:Addgene_90707)
