[The description below was written by a language model from this plasmid's Addgene catalogue record and pLannotate feature annotations shown in this document.]
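Description:
HAUS8 D4.2 gRNA is a third-generation lentiviral CRISPR guide plasmid built on the pLenti-sgRNA backbone, carrying a single guide RNA directed against human HAUS8. The spacer was inserted by restriction cloning into paired BsmBI sites, which were destroyed in the process. It sits between a human U6 RNA polymerase III promoter and the Streptococcus pyogenes tracrRNA-derived scaffold, so transduced cells transcribe a complete sgRNA. No Cas9 coding sequence is annotated, so the nuclease must be supplied separately. Downstream of the guide cassette, an EF-1α core promoter drives puromycin N-acetyltransferase for selection of transduced mammalian cells, followed by a WPRE that enhances transcript expression.

The viral framework is typical of a self-inactivating HIV-1 transfer vector. An RSV promoter replaces the U3 region of the truncated 5' LTR, making genomic RNA production Tat-independent. This is followed by the Ψ packaging signal with a gag fragment, the RRE for Rev-dependent nuclear export, a cPPT/CTS, and a ΔU3 3' LTR that silences LTR promoter activity after integration. Packaging functions have to be provided in trans. Outside the LTRs are an SV40 poly(A) signal and SV40 origin, an f1 origin, and remnants of lac elements and T3/T7 promoters from the cloning backbone. The plasmid is propagated in E. coli through a high-copy ColE1/pUC-type origin with ampicillin resistance.

The sequenced record is 7,302 nt, shorter than the 9,151 bp listed for the empty backbone; the record does not explain the difference. The plasmid belongs to a guide series used to generate knockouts of human cell-cycle genes and to examine the resulting phenotypes, including p53-dependent responses.
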