Features (pLannotate 1.2.2; 27 found; start..end, strand, type, name):
    101..122     +  protein_bind   CAP binding site: CAP binding activates transcription in the presence of cAMP. E. coli catabolite activator protein
    137..167     +  promoter       lac promoter: promoter for the E. coli lac operon
    175..191     +  protein_bind   lac operator: The lac repressor binds to the lac operator to inhibit transcription in E. coli. This inhibition can be relieved by adding lactose or isopropyl-β-D-thiogalactopyranoside (IPTG). lac repressor encoded by lacI
    236..254     +  promoter       T3 promoter: promoter for bacteriophage T3 RNA polymerase
    282..508     +  promoter       RSV promoter: Rous sarcoma virus enhancer/promoter
    509..689     +  LTR            5' LTR (truncated): truncated 5' long terminal repeat (LTR) from HIV-1
    736..861     +  misc_feature   HIV-1 Ψ: packaging signal of human immunodeficiency virus type 1
    845..1208    +  CDS            HIV-1 gag (fragment): gag protein from human immunodeficiency virus 1; gag
   1354..1587    +  misc_feature   RRE: The Rev response element (RRE) of HIV-1 allows for Rev-dependent mRNA export from the nucleus to the cytoplasm.
   1964..1990    +  CDS            Rev (fragment): human immunodeficiency virus 1 (HIV-1) Rev protein; rev; enhances nuclear export of unspliced and incompletely spliced viral mRNAs
   1994..2234    +  promoter       U6 promoter: RNA polymerase III promoter for human U6 snRNA
   2282..2349    +  misc_RNA       tracrRNA (fragment): trans-activating CRISPR RNA for the Streptococcus pyogenes CRISPR/Cas9 system
   2398..2515    +  misc_feature   cPPT/CTS: central polypurine tract and central termination sequence of HIV-1
   2584..2795    +  promoter       EF-1α core promoter: core promoter for human elongation factor EF-1α
   2821..3420    +  CDS            PuroR (fragment): puromycin N-acetyltransferase; pac from Streptomyces; confers resistance to puromycin
   3436..4024    +  misc_feature   WPRE: woodchuck hepatitis virus posttranscriptional regulatory element
   4075..4094    +  misc_feature   cPPT/CTS (fragment): central polypurine tract and central termination sequence of HIV-1
   4096..4329    +  LTR            3' LTR (ΔU3): self-inactivating 3' long terminal repeat (LTR) from HIV-1
   4407..4528    +  polyA_signal   SV40 poly(A) signal: SV40 polyadenylation signal
   4568..4703    +  rep_origin     SV40 ori: SV40 origin of replication
   4724..4742    -  promoter       T7 promoter: promoter for bacteriophage T7 RNA polymerase
   4750..4905    +  CDS            lacZα (fragment): LacZα fragment of β-galactosidase; lacZ fragment
   4910..5338    +  rep_origin     f1 ori (sequence partly withheld): f1 bacteriophage origin of replication; arrow indicates direction of (+) strand synthesis
   5391..5495    +  promoter       AmpR promoter: bla
   5496..6356    +  CDS            AmpR: β-lactamase; bla; confers resistance to ampicillin, carbenicillin, and related antibiotics
   6527..7115    +  rep_origin     ori: high-copy-number ColE1/pMB1/pBR322/pUC origin of replication
   7298..88      +  CDS            lacI (fragment) (across the origin): lac repressor; lacI; The lac repressor binds to the lac operator to inhibit transcription in E. coli. This inhibition can be relieved by adding lactose or isopropyl-β-D-thiogalactopyranoside (IPTG).
>Addgene plasmid #90707 | HAUS8 D4.2 gRNA | addgene full sequence | sequence record 183235 | Addgene NGS Result
CAATACGCAAACCGCCTCTCCCCGCGCGTTGGCCGATTCATTAATGCAGCTGGCACGACAGGTTTCCCGA
CTGGAAAGCGGGCAGTGAGCGCAACGCAATTAATGTGAGTTAGCTCACTCATTAGGCACCCCAGGCTTTA
CACTTTATGCTTCCGGCTCGTATGTTGTGTGGAATTGTGAGCGGATAACAATTTCACACAGGAAACAGCT
ATGACCATGATTACGCCAAGCGCGCAATTAACCCTCACTAAAGGGAACAAAAGCTGGAGCTGCAAGCTTA
ATGTAGTCTTATGCAATACTCTTGTAGTCTTGCAACATGGTAACGATGAGTTAGCAACATGCCTTACAAG
GAGAGAAAAAGCACCGTGCATGCCGATTGGTGGAAGTAAGGTGGTACGATCGTGCCTTATTAGGAAGGCA
ACAGACGGGTCTGACATGGATTGGACGAACCACTGAATTGCCGCATTGCAGAGATATTGTATTTAAGTGC
CTAGCTCGATACATAAACGGGTCTCTCTGGTTAGACCAGATCTGAGCCTGGGAGCTCTCTGGCTAACTAG
GGAACCCACTGCTTAAGCCTCAATAAAGCTTGCCTTGAGTGCTTCAAGTAGTGTGTGCCCGTCTGTTGTG
TGACTCTGGTAACTAGAGATCCCTCAGACCCTTTTAGTCAGTGTGGAAAATCTCTAGCAGTGGCGCCCGA
ACAGGGACTTGAAAGCGAAAGGGAAACCAGAGGAGCTCTCTCGACGCAGGACTCGGCTTGCTGAAGCGCG
CACGGCAAGAGGCGAGGGGCGGCGACTGGTGAGTACGCCAAAAATTTTGACTAGCGGAGGCTAGAAGGAG
AGAGATGGGTGCGAGAGCGTCAGTATTAAGCGGGGGAGAATTAGATCGCGATGGGAAAAAATTCGGTTAA
GGCCAGGGGGAAAGAAAAAATATAAATTAAAACATATAGTATGGGCAAGCAGGGAGCTAGAACGATTCGC
AGTTAATCCTGGCCTGTTAGAAACATCAGAAGGCTGTAGACAAATACTGGGACAGCTACAACCATCCCTT
CAGACAGGATCAGAAGAACTTAGATCATTATATAATACAGTAGCAACCCTCTATTGTGTGCATCAAAGGA
TAGAGATAAAAGACACCAAGGAAGCTTTAGACAAGATAGAGGAAGAGCAAAACAAAAGTAAGACCACCGC
ACAGCAAGCGGCCGCTGATCTTCAGACCTGGAGGAGGAGATATGAGGGACAATTGGAGAAGTGAATTATA
TAAATATAAAGTAGTAAAAATTGAACCATTAGGAGTAGCACCCACCAAGGCAAAGAGAAGAGTGGTGCAG
AGAGAAAAAAGAGCAGTGGGAATAGGAGCTTTGTTCCTTGGGTTCTTGGGAGCAGCAGGAAGCACTATGG
GCGCAGCGTCAATGACGCTGACGGTACAGGCCAGACAATTATTGTCTGGTATAGTGCAGCAGCAGAACAA
TTTGCTGAGGGCTATTGAGGCGCAACAGCATCTGTTGCAACTCACAGTCTGGGGCATCAAGCAGCTCCAG
GCAAGAATCCTGGCTGTGGAAAGATACCTAAAGGATCAACAGCTCCTGGGGATTTGGGGTTGCTCTGGAA
AACTCATTTGCACCACTGCTGTGCCTTGGAATGCTAGTTGGAGTAATAAATCTCTGGAACAGATTTGGAA
TCACACGACCTGGATGGAGTGGGACAGAGAAATTAACAATTACACAAGCTTAATACACTCCTTAATTGAA
GAATCGCAAAACCAGCAAGAAAAGAATGAACAAGAATTATTGGAATTAGATAAATGGGCAAGTTTGTGGA
ATTGGTTTAACATAACAAATTGGCTGTGGTATATAAAATTATTCATAATGATAGTAGGAGGCTTGGTAGG
TTTAAGAATAGTTTTTGCTGTACTTTCTATAGTGAATAGAGTTAGGCAGGGATATTCACCATTATCGTTT
CAGACCCACCTCCCAACCCCGAGGGGACCCAGAGAGGGCCTATTTCCCATGATTCCTTCATATTTGCATA
TACGATACAAGGCTGTTAGAGAGATAATTAGAATTAATTTGACTGTAAACACAAAGATATTAGTACAAAA
TACGTGACGTAGAAAGTAATAATTTCTTGGGTAGTTTGCAGTTTTAAAATTATGTTTTAAAATGGACTAT
CATATGCTTACCGTAACTTGAAAGTATTTCGATTTCTTGGCTTTATATATCTTGTGGAAAGGACGAAACA
CCGTGGCACTGCTAGAATTTGTGGTTTAAGAGCTATGCTGGAAACAGCATAGCAAGTTTAAATAAGGCTA
GTCCGTTATCAACTTGAAAAAGTGGCACCGAGTCGGTGCTTTTTTTGAATTCTAGATCTTGAGACAAATG
GCAGTATTCATCCACAATTTTAAAAGAAAAGGGGGGATTGGGGGGTACAGTGCAGGGGAAAGAATAGTAG
ACATAATAGCAACAGACATACAAACTAAAGAATTACAAAAACAAATTACAAAAATTCAAAATTTTCGGGT
TTATTACAGGGACAGCAGAGATCCACTTTGGCGCCGGCTCGAGTGGCTCCGGTGCCCGTCAGTGGGCAGA
GCGCACATCGCCCACAGTCCCCGAGAAGTTGGGGGGAGGGGTCGGCAATTGAACCGGTGCCTAGAGAAGG
TGGCGCGGGGTAAACTGGGAAAGTGATGTCGTGTACTGGCTCCGCCTTTTTCCCGAGGGTGGGGGAGAAC
CGTATATAAGTGCAGTAGTCGCCGTGAACGTTCTTTTTCGCAACGGGTTTGCCGCCAGAACACAGGTGTC
GTGACGCGGGATCCGCCACCATGACCGAGTACAAGCCCACGGTGCGCCTCGCCACCCGCGACGACGTCCC
CAGGGCCGTACGCACCCTCGCCGCCGCGTTCGCCGACTACCCCGCCACGCGCCACACCGTCGATCCGGAC
CGCCACATCGAGCGGGTCACCGAGCTGCAAGAACTCTTCCTCACGCGCGTCGGGCTCGACATCGGCAAGG
TGTGGGTCGCGGACGACGGCGCCGCGGTGGCGGTCTGGACCACGCCGGAGAGCGTCGAAGCGGGGGCGGT
GTTCGCCGAGATCGGCCCGCGCATGGCCGAGTTGAGCGGTTCCCGGCTGGCCGCGCAGCAACAGATGGAA
GGCCTCCTGGCGCCGCACCGGCCCAAGGAGCCCGCGTGGTTCCTGGCCACCGTCGGAGTCTCGCCCGACC
ACCAGGGCAAGGGTCTGGGCAGCGCCGTCGTGCTCCCCGGAGTGGAGGCGGCCGAGCGCGCCGGGGTGCC
CGCCTTCCTGGAGACCTCCGCGCCCCGCAACCTCCCCTTCTACGAGCGGCTCGGCTTCACCGTCACCGCC
GACGTCGAGGTGCCCGAAGGACCGCGCACCTGGTGCATGACCCGCAAGCCCGGTGCCTGAACGCGTTAAG
TCGACAATCAACCTCTGGATTACAAAATTTGTGAAAGATTGACTGGTATTCTTAACTATGTTGCTCCTTT
TACGCTATGTGGATACGCTGCTTTAATGCCTTTGTATCATGCTATTGCTTCCCGTATGGCTTTCATTTTC
TCCTCCTTGTATAAATCCTGGTTGCTGTCTCTTTATGAGGAGTTGTGGCCCGTTGTCAGGCAACGTGGCG
TGGTGTGCACTGTGTTTGCTGACGCAACCCCCACTGGTTGGGGCATTGCCACCACCTGTCAGCTCCTTTC
CGGGACTTTCGCTTTCCCCCTCCCTATTGCCACGGCGGAACTCATCGCCGCCTGCCTTGCCCGCTGCTGG
ACAGGGGCTCGGCTGTTGGGCACTGACAATTCCGTGGTGTTGTCGGGGAAATCATCGTCCTTTCCTTGGC
TGCTCGCCTGTGTTGCCACCTGGATTCTGCGCGGGACGTCCTTCTGCTACGTCCCTTCGGCCCTCAATCC
AGCGGACCTTCCTTCCCGCGGCCTGCTGCCGGCTCTGCGGCCTCTTCCGCGTCTTCGCCTTCGCCCTCAG
ACGAGTCGGATCTCCCTTTGGGCCGCCTCCCCGCGTCGACTTTAAGACCAATGACTTACAAGGCAGCTGT
AGATCTTAGCCACTTTTTAAAAGAAAAGGGGGGACTGGAAGGGCTAATTCACTCCCAACGAAGACAAGAT
CTGCTTTTTGCTTGTACTGGGTCTCTCTGGTTAGACCAGATCTGAGCCTGGGAGCTCTCTGGCTAACTAG
GGAACCCACTGCTTAAGCCTCAATAAAGCTTGCCTTGAGTGCTTCAAGTAGTGTGTGCCCGTCTGTTGTG
TGACTCTGGTAACTAGAGATCCCTCAGACCCTTTTAGTCAGTGTGGAAAATCTCTAGCAGTACGTATAGT
AGTTCATGTCATCTTATTATTCAGTATTTATAACTTGCAAAGAAATGAATATCAGAGAGTGAGAGGAACT
TGTTTATTGCAGCTTATAATGGTTACAAATAAAGCAATAGCATCACAAATTTCACAAATAAAGCATTTTT
TTCACTGCATTCTAGTTGTGGTTTGTCCAAACTCATCAATGTATCTTATCATGTCTGGCTCTAGCTATCC
CGCCCCTAACTCCGCCCATCCCGCCCCTAACTCCGCCCAGTTCCGCCCATTCTCCGCCCCATGGCTGACT
AATTTTTTTTATTTATGCAGAGGCCGAGGCCGCCTCGGCCTCTGAGCTATTCCAGAAGTAGTGAGGAGGC
TTTTTTGGAGGCCTAGGGACGTACCCAATTCGCCCTATAGTGAGTCGTATTACGCGCGCTCACTGGCCGT
CGTTTTACAACGTCGTGACTGGGAAAACCCTGGCGTTACCCAACTTAATCGCCTTGCAGCACATCCCCCT
TTCGCCAGCTGGCGTAATAGCGAAGAGGCCCGCACCGATCGCCCTTCCCAACAGTTGCGCAGCCTGAATG
GCGAATGGG
[124 nt withheld, positions 4910-5033]
C
[91 nt withheld, positions 5035-5125]
A
[49 nt withheld, positions 5127-5175]
CCTTTGACGTTGGAGTCCACGTTCTTT
[37 nt withheld, positions 5203-5239]
ACCCTATCTCGGTCTATTCTTTTGATTTATAAGGGATTTTGCCGATTTCGGCCTATTGGTTAAAAAATGA
GCTGATTTAACAAAAATTTAACGCGAATTTTAACAAAATATTAACGCTTACAATTTAGGTGGCACTTTTC
GGGGAAATGTGCGCGGAACCCCTATTTGTTTATTTTTCTAAATACATTCAAATATGTATCCGCTCATGAG
ACAATAACCCTGATAAATGCTTCAATAATATTGAAAAAGGAAGAGTATGAGTATTCAACATTTCCGTGTC
GCCCTTATTCCCTTTTTTGCGGCATTTTGCCTTCCTGTTTTTGCTCACCCAGAAACGCTGGTGAAAGTAA
AAGATGCTGAAGATCAGTTGGGTGCACGAGTGGGTTACATCGAACTGGATCTCAACAGCGGTAAGATCCT
TGAGAGTTTTCGCCCCGAAGAACGTTTTCCAATGATGAGCACTTTTAAAGTTCTGCTATGTGGCGCGGTA
TTATCCCGTATTGACGCCGGGCAAGAGCAACTCGGTCGCCGCATACACTATTCTCAGAATGACTTGGTTG
AGTACTCACCAGTCACAGAAAAGCATCTTACGGATGGCATGACAGTAAGAGAATTATGCAGTGCTGCCAT
AACCATGAGTGATAACACTGCGGCCAACTTACTTCTGACAACGATCGGAGGACCGAAGGAGCTAACCGCT
TTTTTGCACAACATGGGGGATCATGTAACTCGCCTTGATCGTTGGGAACCGGAGCTGAATGAAGCCATAC
CAAACGACGAGCGTGACACCACGATGCCTGTAGCAATGGCAACAACGTTGCGCAAACTATTAACTGGCGA
ACTACTTACTCTAGCTTCCCGGCAACAATTAATAGACTGGATGGAGGCGGATAAAGTTGCAGGACCACTT
CTGCGCTCGGCCCTTCCGGCTGGCTGGTTTATTGCTGATAAATCTGGAGCCGGTGAGCGTGGGTCTCGCG
GTATCATTGCAGCACTGGGGCCAGATGGTAAGCCCTCCCGTATCGTAGTTATCTACACGACGGGGAGTCA
GGCAACTATGGATGAACGAAATAGACAGATCGCTGAGATAGGTGCCTCACTGATTAAGCATTGGTAACTG
TCAGACCAAGTTTACTCATATATACTTTAGATTGATTTAAAACTTCATTTTTAATTTAAAAGGATCTAGG
TGAAGATCCTTTTTGATAATCTCATGACCAAAATCCCTTAACGTGAGTTTTCGTTCCACTGAGCGTCAGA
CCCCGTAGAAAAGATCAAAGGATCTTCTTGAGATCCTTTTTTTCTGCGCGTAATCTGCTGCTTGCAAACA
AAAAAACCACCGCTACCAGCGGTGGTTTGTTTGCCGGATCAAGAGCTACCAACTCTTTTTCCGAAGGTAA
CTGGCTTCAGCAGAGCGCAGATACCAAATACTGTTCTTCTAGTGTAGCCGTAGTTAGGCCACCACTTCAA
GAACTCTGTAGCACCGCCTACATACCTCGCTCTGCTAATCCTGTTACCAGTGGCTGCTGCCAGTGGCGAT
AAGTCGTGTCTTACCGGGTTGGACTCAAGACGATAGTTACCGGATAAGGCGCAGCGGTCGGGCTGAACGG
GGGGTTCGTGCACACAGCCCAGCTTGGAGCGAACGACCTACACCGAACTGAGATACCTACAGCGTGAGCT
ATGAGAAAGCGCCACGCTTCCCGAAGGGAGAAAGGCGGACAGGTATCCGGTAAGCGGCAGGGTCGGAACA
GGAGAGCGCACGAGGGAGCTTCCAGGGGGAAACGCCTGGTATCTTTATAGTCCTGTCGGGTTTCGCCACC
TCTGACTTGAGCGTCGATTTTTGTGATGCTCGTCAGGGGGGCGGAGCCTATGGAAAAACGCCAGCAACGC
GGCCTTTTTACGGTTCCTGGCCTTTTGCTGGCCTTTTGCTCACATGTTCTTTCCTGCGTTATCCCCTGAT
TCTGTGGATAACCGTATTACCGCCTTTGAGTGAGCTGATACCGCTCGCCGCAGCCGAACGACCGAGCGCA
GCGAGTCAGTGAGCGAGGAAGCGGAAGAGCGCC
